Addgene plasmid #237046: SmBiT-H3.3 Fusion Vector
Purpose: Express SmBiT-H3.3 Fusion Protein in Mammalian Cells under a CMV promoter
Depositing lab: Promega Corporation.
Backbone
  Vector backbone: pFN218K SmBiT CMV-BlastFlexi Vector
  Vector type: Mammalian Expression
  Selectable markers: Blasticidin
Growth in bacteria
  Bacterial resistance: Kanamycin, 50 μg/mL
  Growth temperature: 37°C
  Growth strain: DH5alpha
  Copy number: High Copy
Gene/Insert
  Gene/Insert name: Histone 3.3
  Species: H. sapiens (human)
  Mutation: None
  Entrez Gene: H3C1 (a.k.a. H3/A, H3C10, H3C11, H3C12, H3C2, H3C3, H3C4, H3C6, H3C7, H3C8, H3FA, HIST1H3A)
  Promoter: CMV
  Tag / fusion protein: SmBiT (N terminal on backbone)
  Cloning method: Other
Terms and licenses: Academic/Nonprofit Terms; Industry Terms
How to cite: SmBiT-H3.3 Fusion Vector was a gift from Promega Corporation (Addgene plasmid # 237046 ; http://n2t.net/addgene:237046 ; RRID:Addgene_237046)
