[The description below was written by a language model from this plasmid's Addgene catalogue record and pLannotate feature annotations shown in this document.]
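Description:
SmBiT-H3.3 Fusion Vector is a mammalian expression plasmid of about 4.8 kb built on the pFN218K SmBiT CMV-Blast Flexi backbone. It produces human histone H3.3 fused at its N terminus to SmBiT, the small peptide subunit of the split NanoLuc (NanoBiT) luciferase. It is propagated in E. coli from a high-copy ColE1/pUC-type origin and selected with kanamycin through a neo/nptII gene driven by the bacterial EM7 promoter. A single loxP site lies just upstream of that cassette. For selection in mammalian cells, a separate unit on the opposite strand places the blasticidin S deaminase gene (BSD) under the SV40 enhancer/early promoter, terminated by a synthetic poly(A) signal.

The expression cassette consists of the CMV immediate-early enhancer and promoter, a chimeric β-globin/immunoglobulin intron that promotes efficient processing of the transcript, and a T7 promoter that could support in vitro transcription. These are followed by the H3.3 open reading frame, a short polylinker remnant and an SV40 late poly(A) signal. The automated annotation does not call the SmBiT tag itself; it presumably sits in the unannotated stretch between the T7 promoter and the histone coding sequence. The tool labels the insert by homology to the highly conserved Drosophila His3.3A protein. The catalogue's Entrez link points to H3C1, a canonical H3 gene, rather than an H3.3 gene, so the gene cross-reference should be treated cautiously.

The record gives only expression of the fusion protein as the purpose. SmBiT fusions are generally co-expressed with a LgBiT-tagged partner so that proximity reconstitutes luciferase activity. This suggests use in luminescent assays of interactions between chromatin-associated proteins and histone H3.3 in live cells.
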