Features (pLannotate 1.2.2; 18 found; start..end, strand, type, name):
     24..105     -  polyA_signal   SV40 poly(A) signal: SV40 polyadenylation signal
    128..211     -  CDS            large T antigen (fragment): large T antigen from SV40 (simian virus 40)
    276..641     +  enhancer       CMV enhancer: human cytomegalovirus immediate early enhancer
    643..842     +  promoter       CMV promoter: human cytomegalovirus (CMV) immediate early promoter
    981..1113    +  intron         chimeric intron: chimera between introns from human β-globin and immunoglobulin heavy chain genes
   1157..1175    +  promoter       T7 promoter: promoter for bacteriophage T7 RNA polymerase
   1279..1686    +  CDS            His3.3A (sequence withheld): H33A_DROME - Experimental evidence at protein level: Swiss-Prot protein existence level 1. Variant histone H3 which replaces conventional H3 in a wide range of nucleosomes in active genes and is specifically enriched in modifications associated with active chromatin. Constitutes the predominant form of histone H3 in non-dividing cells and is incorporated into chromatin independently of DNA synthesis. Deposited at sites of nucleosomal displacement throughout transcribed genes, suggesting that it represents an epigenetic imprint of transcriptionally active chromatin. Nucleosomes wrap and compact
   1695..1750    +  misc_feature   MCS: pUC18/19 multiple cloning site
   1757..1806    +  CDS            SET1 (fragment): solubility-enhancement tag derived from T7 phage gene 10B
   1832..1953    -  polyA_signal   SV40 poly(A) signal: SV40 polyadenylation signal
   1976..2044    -  CDS            large T antigen (fragment): large T antigen from SV40 (simian virus 40)
   2068..2101    +  protein_bind   loxP: Cre-mediated recombination occurs in the 8-bp core sequence (GCATACAT). Cre recombinase
   2111..2158    +  promoter       EM7 promoter: synthetic bacterial promoter&nbsp
   2190..2981    +  CDS            neo: KKA2_KLEPN - Also known as kan, nptII. Experimental evidence at protein level: Swiss-Prot protein existence level 1. Resistance to kanamycin, neomycin, paromomycin, ribostamycin, butirosin and gentamicin B. From Klebsiella pneumoniae.
   3142..3730    -  rep_origin     ori: high-copy-number ColE1/pMB1/pBR322/pUC origin of replication
   3856..3904    -  polyA_signal   poly(A) signal: synthetic polyadenylation signal
   3928..4326    -  CDS            BSD: blasticidin S deaminase; Aspergillus terreus BSD; confers resistance to blasticidin
   4357..4714    -  promoter       SV40 promoter: SV40 enhancer and early promoter
>Addgene plasmid #237046 | SmBiT-H3.3 Fusion Vector | addgene full sequence | sequence record 471902 | Addgene NGS Result
AAGACGCGTTAATTAAGACGTCGGCAGTGAAAAAAATGCTTTATTTGTGAAATTTGTGATGCTATTGCTT
TATTTGTAACCATTATAAGCTGCAATAAACAAGTTAACAACAACAATTGCATTCATTTTATGTTTCAGGT
TCAGGGGGAGGTGTGGGAGGTTTTTTAAAGCAAGTAAAACCTCTACAAATGTGGTATGGCTGATTATGAT
CCGCGGCCGCAATACGTCGACGTTATCAGCTGACTTCGTACGAGAGCCTAGGATTATGGCGCGCCACTAG
TTATTAATAGTAATCAATTACGGGGTCATTAGTTCATAGCCCATATATGGAGTTCCGCGTTACATAACTT
ACGGTAAATGGCCCGCCTGGCTGACCGCCCAACGACCCCCGCCCATTGACGTCAATAATGACGTATGTTC
CCATAGTAACGCCAATAGGGACTTTCCATTGACGTCAATGGGTGGAGTATTTACGGTAAACTGCCCACTT
GGCAGTACATCAAGTGTATCATATGCCAAGTCCGCCCCCTATTGACGTCAATGACGGTAAATGGCCCGCC
TGGCATTATGCCCAGTACATGACCTTACGGGACTTTCCTACTTGGCAGTACATCTACGTATTAGTCATCG
CTATTACCATGGTGATGCGGTTTTGGCAGTACACCAATGGGCGTGGATAGCGGTTTGACTCACGGGGATT
TCCAAGTCTCCACCCCATTGACGTCAATGGGAGTTTGTTTTGGCACCAAAATCAACGGGACTTTCCAAAA
TGTCGTAATAACCCCGCCCCGTTGACGCAAATGGGCGGTAGGCGTGTACGGTGGGAGGTCTATATAAGCA
GAGCTGGTTTAGTGAACCGTCAGATCACTAGAAGCTTTATTGCGGTAGTTTATCACAGTTAAATTGCTAA
CGCAGTCAGTGCTTCTGACACAACAGTCTCGAACTTAAGCTGCAGAAGTTGGTCGTGAGGCACTGGGCAG
GTAAGTATCAAGGTTACAAGACAGGTTTAAGGAGACCAATAGAAACTGGGCTTGTCGAGACAGAGAAGAC
TCTTGCGTTTCTGATAGGCACCTATTGGTCTTACTGACATCCACTTTGCCTTTCTCTCCACAGGTGTCCA
CTCCCAGTTCAATTACAGCTCTTAAGGCTAGAGTATTAATACGACTCACTATAGGGCTAGCGCTCACCAT
GGTGACCGGCTACCGGCTGTTCGAGGAGATTCTCGGGAGCTCCGGTGGTGGCGGGAGCGGAGGTGGAGGC
TCGAGCGGTGCGATCGCC
[408 nt withheld, positions 1279-1686]
GTTTAAACGAATTCGGGCTCGGTACCCGGGGATCCTCTAGAGTCGACCTGCAGGCATGCAAGCTGATCCG
GCTGCTAACAAAGCCCGAAAGGAAGCTGAGTTGGCTGCTGCCACCGCTGAGCAAGGCCGCTTCGAGCAGA
CATGATAAGATACATTGATGAGTTTGGACAAACCACAACTAGAATGCAGTGAAAAAAATGCTTTATTTGT
GAAATTTGTGATGCTATTGCTTTATTTGTAACCATTATAAGCTGCAATAAACAAGTTAACAACAACAATT
GCATTCATTTTATGTTTCAGGTTCAGGGGGAGATGTGGGAGGTTTTTTTAAGCAAGTAAAACCTCTACAA
ATGTGGTAAAATCTTAATTAAGAATTCTAATATAACTTCGTATAGCATACATTATACGAAGTTATGGATC
CACTGTTGACAATTAATCATCGGCATAGTATATCGGCATAGTATAATACGACAAGGTGAGGAACTAAACC
CAGGAGGCAGATCATGATTGAACAAGATGGATTGCACGCAGGTTCTCCGGCCGCTTGGGTGGAGAGGCTA
TTCGGCTATGACTGGGCACAACAGACAATCGGCTGCTCTGATGCCGCCGTGTTCCGGCTGTCAGCGCAGG
GGCGCCCGGTTCTTTTTGTCAAGACCGACCTGTCCGGTGCCCTGAATGAACTGCAGGACGAGGCAGCGCG
GCTATCGTGGCTGGCCACGACGGGCGTTCCTTGCGCAGCTGTGCTCGACGTTGTCACTGAAGCGGGAAGG
GACTGGCTGCTATTGGGCGAAGTGCCGGGGCAGGATCTCCTGTCATCTCACCTTGCTCCTGCCGAGAAAG
TATCCATCATGGCTGATGCAATGCGGCGGCTGCATACGCTTGATCCGGCTACCTGCCCATTCGACCACCA
AGCGAAACATCGCATCGAGCGAGCACGTACTCGGATGGAAGCCGGTCTTGTCGATCAGGATGATCTGGAC
GAAGAGCATCAGGGGCTCGCGCCAGCCGAACTGTTCGCCAGGCTCAAGGCGCGCATGCCCGACGGCGAGG
ATCTCGTCGTGACCCATGGCGATGCCTGCTTGCCGAATATCATGGTGGAAAATGGCCGCTTTTCTGGATT
CATCGACTGTGGCCGGCTGGGTGTGGCGGACCGCTATCAGGACATAGCGTTGGCTACCCGTGATATTGCT
GAAGAGCTTGGCGGCGAATGGGCTGACCGCTTCCTCGTGCTTTACGGTATCGCCGCTCCCGATTCGCAGC
GCATCGCCTTCTATCGCCTTCTTGACGAGTTCTTCTGATTCGAAATGACCGACCAAGCGACGCCCAACCG
GTATCAGCTCACTCAAAGGCGGTAATACGGTTATCCACAGAATCAGGGGATAACGCAGGAAAGAACATGT
GAGCAAAAGGCCAGCAAAAGGCCAGGAACCGTAAAAAGGCCGCGTTGCTGGCGTTTTTCCATAGGCTCCG
CCCCCCTGACGAGCATCACAAAAATCGACGCTCAAGTCAGAGGTGGCGAAACCCGACAGGACTATAAAGA
TACCAGGCGTTTCCCCCTGGAAGCTCCCTCGTGCGCTCTCCTGTTCCGACCCTGCCGCTTACCGGATACC
TGTCCGCCTTTCTCCCTTCGGGAAGCGTGGCGCTTTCTCATAGCTCACGCTGTAGGTATCTCAGTTCGGT
GTAGGTCGTTCGCTCCAAGCTGGGCTGTGTGCACGAACCCCCCGTTCAGCCCGACCGCTGCGCCTTATCC
GGTAACTATCGTCTTGAGTCCAACCCGGTAAGACACGACTTATCGCCACTGGCAGCAGCCACTGGTAACA
GGATTAGCAGAGCGAGGTATGTAGGCGGTGCTACAGAGTTCTTGAAGTGGTGGCCTAACTACGGCTACAC
TAGAAGGACAGTATTTGGTATCTGCGCTCTGCTGAAGCCAGTTACCTTCGGAAAAAGAGTTGGTAGCTCT
TGATCCGGCAAACAAACCACCGCTGGTAGCGGTGGTTTTTTTGTTTGCAAGCAGCAGATTACGCGCAGAA
AAAAAGGATTTCAAGAAGATCCTTTGATCTTTTCTACGGGGTCTGACGCTCAGTGGAACGAAAACTCACG
TTAAGGGATTTTGGTCATGAGATTATCAAAAAGGATCTTCACCTAGATCCTTTTATAGTCCGGAATCGTC
ACACAAAAAACCAACACACAGATGTAATGAAAATAAAGATATTTTATTGCGGCCATCGTGATGGCTAGAG
TTTAGCCCTCCCACACATAACCAGAGGGCAGCAATTCACGAATCCCAACTGCCGTCGGCTGTCCATCACT
GTCCTTCACTATGGCTTTGATCCCAGGATGCAGATCGAGAAGCACCTGTCGGCACCGTCCGCAGGGGCTC
AAGATGCCCCTGTTCTCATTTCCGATCGCGACGATACAAGTCAGGTTGCCAGCTGCCGCAGCAGCAGCAG
TGCCCAGCACCACGAGTTCTGCACAAGGTCCCCCAGTAAAATGATATACATTGACACCAGTGAAGATGCG
GCCGTCGCTAGAGAGAGCTGCGCTGGCGACGCTGTAGTCTTCAGAGATGGGGATGCTGTTGATTGTAGCC
GTTGCTCTTTCAATGAGGGTGGATTCTTCTTGAGACAAAGGCTTGGCCATGGTGGCGCTAGTGTCAGAAG
AATCGAGCTTTTTGCAAAAGCCTAGGCCTCCAAAAAAGCCTCCTCACTACTTCTGGAATAGCTCAGAGGC
CGAGGCGGCCTCGGCCTCTGCATAAATAAAAAAAATTAGTCAGCCATGGGGCGGAGAATGGGCGGAACTG
GGCGGAGTTAGGGGCGGGATGGGCGGAGTTAGGGGCGGGACTATGGTTGCTGACTAATTGAGATGCATGC
TTTGCATACTTCTGCCTGCTGGGGAGCCTGGGGACTTTCCACACCTGGTTGCTGACTAATTGAGATGCAT
GCTTTGCATACTTCTGCCTGCTGGGGAGCCTGGGGACTTTCCACACCCTAACTGACACACATTCCACAGC
TGGTTCTTTCCGCCTCAGAAGGTACCTAACCAAGTTCCTCTTTCAGAGGTTATTTCAGGCCATGGTGCTG
CGC
